>Addgene plasmid #14805 | pRL K-ras 3'UTR mutant | addgene partial sequence | sequence record 21349 | EBV-rev 5'-GTGGTTTGTCCAAACTCATC-3'
TCTGCTCGAAGCGGCCGCGTACTTAATTCTTATGAGAACTTTTTATATATGCTAAAGTTGTTTGAATTAT
TACAAAAATTTAGTAGCATGTAAATATAGCCCAAATGGTTATTACTATTTCATACTGGGTCTGCCTTACC
AGGAAAAGCTATTATAGGAATCTTACAGTAATTTAGCTAACATGGAAACTGAATGGATTTCAACATTTTC
CATTGCCTTTTTTTTTCCATTTTTCCCCTTTTCTAGAAAAAATATACTATTTGAGGGAGTGACCAAGATT
AATTGCAGTGGAAAGCTACAGAAAGCCTTTGTGAACAGTCTGCCTACGCCTCTGAAAGATGATAAAGTCT
AGGACACGCTGGACGCGACTCAAAGGGAGCCTAAGTCTGTGACCCCTCAGTGTCCAGTGAAGCGGCGATT
GACTGCTAATGACTCCATTGGATGAGTAGATGGACACAGAGCAGGGATGGTCCGGAAGCTTCATTATCCT
GCTTCCCATCAGTGTTCACAGTTGGTAAGAGAACTAGCAAGGAATCAACTGCATGCACCAAATCCCAAGA
CAGAGTCTCAGGTCTTTAGTCTCTTCCACAGGCATTGCTAGTTTAAGTCCAAAACCCAGGGAATACTGGC
ACTTAGAAAAAAGAACCTAACCGATCATCTTTTAAAATAAGCATTTGAGATAAAAGCTGACAGTTTGCAC
GAACAGAAGAAAAAAAAAGATTAGGTAATGCTAAAACAAATGCTAATAATTTAGTGTAATGTACAAAATC
ACACTTTTACTTAAGTGTGCCTTTAGAAAGAGTACAAAGTATCTCGAGT
