[The description below was written by a language model from this plasmid's Addgene catalogue record.]
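Description:
pRL K-ras 3'UTR mutant is a mammalian luciferase reporter plasmid built on the Promega pRL-TK backbone (about 4 kb without insert). pRL-TK is the standard Renilla luciferase vector in which the reporter is driven by the herpes simplex virus thymidine kinase promoter, giving modest constitutive expression in transfected mammalian cells. The record itself lists only the backbone name and does not itemise the promoter or other features. The plasmid is maintained at high copy in E. coli under ampicillin selection. The catalogue entry also lists neomycin/G418 as a selectable marker for mammalian cells. No feature table is available to confirm that cassette, and it is not a usual component of pRL-TK.

The insert is the 3' untranslated region of mouse Kras, cloned by restriction enzymes downstream of the luciferase coding sequence, so the reporter transcript carries the Kras 3'UTR (the record describes luciferase as N-terminal on the backbone). In this version, a block of point mutations spanning twelve nucleotides, at positions 157 to 168 of the 3'UTR, disrupts a let-7 microRNA binding site. The insert size is not stated.

Constructs of this kind test whether a microRNA represses a target through its 3'UTR: luciferase output from a wild-type UTR reporter is compared with that from the site-mutated version. Loss of repression in the mutant indicates direct, site-dependent regulation. This plasmid serves as the let-7-insensitive control, and it was deposited in connection with a study of how impaired microRNA processing promotes cellular transformation and tumorigenesis.
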