Addgene plasmid #14805: pRL K-ras 3'UTR mutant
Depositing lab: Tyler Jacks. Depositing organization: Massachusetts Institute of Technology. Publication: Impaired microRNA processing enhances cellular transformation and tumorigenesis. Kumar MS, Lu J, Mercer KL, Golub TR, Jacks T. Nat Genet. 2007 May;39(5):673-7. doi: 10.1038/ng2003. PubMed 17401365.
Backbone
  Vector backbone: pRL-TK
  Backbone manufacturer: Promega
  Backbone size w/o insert (bp): 4045
  Vector type: Mammalian Expression, Luciferase
  Selectable markers: Neomycin (select with G418)
Growth in bacteria
  Bacterial resistance: Ampicillin, 100 μg/mL
  Growth temperature: 37°C
  Growth strain: DH5alpha
  Copy number: High Copy
Gene/Insert
  Gene/Insert name: K-ras 3'UTR (alt name: K-ras)
  Species: M. musculus (mouse)
  Mutation: let-7 miRNA binding site mutations
  Entrez Gene: Kras (a.k.a. K-Ras, K-Ras 2, K-ras, Ki-ras, Kras-2, Kras2, c-K-ras, c-Ki-ras, p21B, ras)
  Tag / fusion protein: Luciferase (N terminal on backbone)
  Cloning method: Restriction Enzyme
  Sequencing primers: 5′ EBV-rev
Terms and licenses: Academic/Nonprofit Terms; Industry Terms: Not Available to Industry
Depositor comments: K-Ras (EMBL accession no. BC004642) mutations correspond to a series of point mutations (“ACAGTGGAAACC” to “TGAGCGGCCAGG”) from positions 157 to 168 of the 3’ UTR.
How to cite: pRL K-ras 3'UTR mutant was a gift from Tyler Jacks (Addgene plasmid # 14805 ; http://n2t.net/addgene:14805 ; RRID:Addgene_14805)
